>Addgene plasmid #78073 | NADK gRNA (BRDN0001146052) | addgene full sequence | sequence record 188934 | Addgene Assembled Sequence
CCCGGGTGCAAAGATGGATAAAGTTTTAAACAGAGAGGAATCTTTGCAGCTAATGGACCTTCTAGGTCTT
GAAAGGAGTGGGAATTGGCTCCGGTGCCCGTCAGTGGGCAGAGCGCACATCGCCCACAGTCCCCGAGAAG
TTGGGGGGAGGGGTCGGCAATTGATCCGGTGCCTAGAGAAGGTGGCGCGGGGTAAACTGGGAAAGTGATG
TCGTGTACTGGCTCCGCCTTTTTCCCGAGGGTGGGGGAGAACCGTATATAAGTGCAGTAGTCGCCGTGAA
CGTTCTTTTTCGCAACGGGTTTGCCGCCAGAACACAGGTAAGTGCCGTGTGTGGTTCCCGCGGGCCTGGC
CTCTTTACGGGTTATGGCCCTTGCGTGCCTTGAATTACTTCCACCTGGCTGCAGTACGTGATTCTTGATC
CCGAGCTTCGGGTTGGAAGTGGGTGGGAGAGTTCGAGGCCTTGCGCTTAAGGAGCCCCTTCGCCTCGTGC
TTGAGTTGAGGCCTGGCCTGGGCGCTGGGGCCGCCGCGTGCGAATCTGGTGGCACCTTCGCGCCTGTCTC
GCTGCTTTCGATAAGTCTCTAGCCATTTAAAATTTTTGATGACCTGCTGCGACGCTTTTTTTCTGGCAAG
ATAGTCTTGTAAATGCGGGCCAAGATCTGCACACTGGTATTTCGGTTTTTGGGGCCGCGGGCGGCGACGG
GGCCCGTGCGTCCCAGCGCACATGTTCGGCGAGGCGGGGCCTGCGAGCGCGGCCACCGAGAATCGGACGG
GGGTAGTCTCAAGCTGGCCGGCCTGCTCTGGTGCCTGGCCTCGCGCCGCCGTGTATCGCCCCGCCCTGGG
CGGCAAGGCTGGCCCGGTCGGCACCAGTTGCGTGAGCGGAAAGATGGCCGCTTCCCGGCCCTGCTGCAGG
GAGCTCAAAATGGAGGACGCGGCGCTCGGGAGAGCGGGCGGGTGAGTCACCCACACAAAGGAAAAGGGCC
TTTCCGTCCTCAGCCGTCGCTTCATGTGACTCCACGGAGTACCGGGCGCCGTCCAGGCACCTCGATTAGT
TCTCGAGCTTTTGGAGTACGTCGTCTTTAGGTTGGGGGGAGGGGTTTTATGCGATGGAGTTTCCCCACAC
TGAGTGGGTGGAGACTGAAGTTAGGCCAGCTTGGCACTTGATGTAATTCTCCTTGGAATTTGCCCTTTTT
GAGTTTGGATCTTGGTTCATTCTCAAGCCTCAGACAGTGGTTCAAAGTTTTTTTCTTCCATTTCAGGTGT
CGTGACGTACGGCCACCATGACCGAGTACAAGCCCACGGTGCGCCTCGCCACCCGCGACGACGTCCCCAG
GGCCGTACGCACCCTCGCCGCCGCGTTCGCCGACTACCCCGCCACGCGCCACACCGTCGATCCGGACCGC
CACATCGAGCGGGTCACCGAGCTGCAAGAACTCTTCCTCACGCGCGTCGGGCTCGACATCGGCAAGGTGT
GGGTCGCGGACGACGGCGCCGCCGTGGCGGTCTGGACCACGCCGGAGAGCGTCGAAGCGGGGGCGGTGTT
CGCCGAGATCGGCCCGCGCATGGCCGAGTTGAGCGGTTCCCGGCTGGCCGCGCAGCAACAGATGGAAGGC
CTCCTGGCGCCGCACCGGCCCAAGGAGCCCGCGTGGTTCCTGGCCACCGTCGGAGTCTCGCCCGACCACC
AGGGCAAGGGTCTGGGCAGCGCCGTCGTGCTCCCCGGAGTGGAGGCGGCCGAGCGCGCCGGGGTGCCCGC
CTTCCTGGAGACCTCCGCGCCCCGCAACCTCCCCTTCTACGAGCGGCTCGGCTTCACCGTCACCGCCGAC
GTCGAGGTGCCCGAAGGACCGCGCACCTGGTGCATGACCCGCAAGCCCGGTGCCTGAACGCGTTAAGTCG
ACAATCAACCTCTGGATTACAAAATTTGTGAAAGATTGACTGGTATTCTTAACTATGTTGCTCCTTTTAC
GCTATGTGGATACGCTGCTTTAATGCCTTTGTATCATGCTATTGCTTCCCGTATGGCTTTCATTTTCTCC
TCCTTGTATAAATCCTGGTTGCTGTCTCTTTATGAGGAGTTGTGGCCCGTTGTCAGGCAACGTGGCGTGG
TGTGCACTGTGTTTGCTGACGCAACCCCCACTGGTTGGGGCATTGCCACCACCTGTCAGCTCCTTTCCGG
GACTTTCGCTTTCCCCCTCCCTATTGCCACGGCGGAACTCATCGCCGCCTGCCTTGCCCGCTGCTGGACA
GGGGCTCGGCTGTTGGGCACTGACAATTCCGTGGTGTTGTCGGGGAAATCATCGTCCTTTCCTTGGCTGC
TCGCCTGTGTTGCCACCTGGATTCTGCGCGGGACGTCCTTCTGCTACGTCCCTTCGGCCCTCAATCCAGC
GGACCTTCCTTCCCGCGGCCTGCTGCCGGCTCTGCGGCCTCTTCCGCGTCTTCGCCTTCGCCCTCAGACG
AGTCGGATCTCCCTTTGGGCCGCCTCCCCGCGTCGACTTTAAGACCAATGACTTACAAGGCAGCTGTAGA
TCTTAGCCACTTTTTAAAAGAAAAGGGGGGACTGGAAGGGCTAATTCACTCCCAACGAAGACAAGATCTG
CTTTTTGCTTGTACTGGGTCTCTCTGGTTAGACCAGATCTGAGCCTGGGAGCTCTCTGGCTAACTAGGGA
ACCCACTGCTTAAGCCTCAATAAAGCTTGCCTTGAGTGCTTCAAGTAGTGTGTGCCCGTCTGTTGTGTGA
CTCTGGTAACTAGAGATCCCTCAGACCCTTTTAGTCAGTGTGGAAAATCTCTAGCAGTACGTATAGTAGT
TCATGTCATCTTATTATTCAGTATTTATAACTTGCAAAGAAATGAATATCAGAGAGTGAGAGGAACTTGT
TTATTGCAGCTTATAATGGTTACAAATAAAGCAATAGCATCACAAATTTCACAAATAAAGCATTTTTTTC
ACTGCATTCTAGTTGTGGTTTGTCCAAACTCATCAATGTATCTTATCATGTCTGGCTCTAGCTATCCCGC
CCCTAACTCCGCCCATCCCGCCCCTAACTCCGCCCAGTTCCGCCCATTCTCCGCCCCATGGCTGACTAAT
TTTTTTTATTTATGCAGAGGCCGAGGCCGCCTCGGCCTCTGAGCTATTCCAGAAGTAGTGAGGAGGCTTT
TTTGGAGGCCTAGGGACGTACCCAATTCGCCCTATAGTGAGTCGTATTACGCGCGCTCACTGGCCGTCGT
TTTACAACGTCGTGACTGGGAAAACCCTGGCGTTACCCAACTTAATCGCCTTGCAGCACATCCCCCTTTC
GCCAGCTGGCGTAATAGCGAAGAGGCCCGCACCGATCGCCCTTCCCAACAGTTGCGCAGCCTGAATGGCG
AATGGG
[124 nt withheld, positions 3367-3490]
C
[91 nt withheld, positions 3492-3582]
A
[49 nt withheld, positions 3584-3632]
CCTTTGACGTTGGAGTCCACGTTCTTT
[37 nt withheld, positions 3660-3696]
ACCCTATCTCGGTCTATTCTTTTGATTTATAAGGGATTTTGCCGATTTCGGCCTATTGGTTAAAAAATGA
GCTGATTTAACAAAAATTTAACGCGAATTTTAACAAAATATTAACGCTTACAATTTAGGTGGCACTTTTC
GGGGAAATGTGCGCGGAACCCCTATTTGTTTATTTTTCTAAATACATTCAAATATGTATCCGCTCATGAG
ACAATAACCCTGATAAATGCTTCAATAATATTGAAAAAGGAAGAGTATGAGTATTCAACATTTCCGTGTC
GCCCTTATTCCCTTTTTTGCGGCATTTTGCCTTCCTGTTTTTGCTCACCCAGAAACGCTGGTGAAAGTAA
AAGATGCTGAAGATCAGTTGGGTGCACGAGTGGGTTACATCGAACTGGATCTCAACAGCGGTAAGATCCT
TGAGAGTTTTCGCCCCGAAGAACGTTTTCCAATGATGAGCACTTTTAAAGTTCTGCTATGTGGCGCGGTA
TTATCCCGTATTGACGCCGGGCAAGAGCAACTCGGTCGCCGCATACACTATTCTCAGAATGACTTGGTTG
AGTACTCACCAGTCACAGAAAAGCATCTTACGGATGGCATGACAGTAAGAGAATTATGCAGTGCTGCCAT
AACCATGAGTGATAACACTGCGGCCAACTTACTTCTGACAACGATCGGAGGACCGAAGGAGCTAACCGCT
TTTTTGCACAACATGGGGGATCATGTAACTCGCCTTGATCGTTGGGAACCGGAGCTGAATGAAGCCATAC
CAAACGACGAGCGTGACACCACGATGCCTGTAGCAATGGCAACAACGTTGCGCAAACTATTAACTGGCGA
ACTACTTACTCTAGCTTCCCGGCAACAATTAATAGACTGGATGGAGGCGGATAAAGTTGCAGGACCACTT
CTGCGCTCGGCCCTTCCGGCTGGCTGGTTTATTGCTGATAAATCTGGAGCCGGTGAGCGTGGGTCTCGCG
GTATCATTGCAGCACTGGGGCCAGATGGTAAGCCCTCCCGTATCGTAGTTATCTACACGACGGGGAGTCA
GGCAACTATGGATGAACGAAATAGACAGATCGCTGAGATAGGTGCCTCACTGATTAAGCATTGGTAACTG
TCAGACCAAGTTTACTCATATATACTTTAGATTGATTTAAAACTTCATTTTTAATTTAAAAGGATCTAGG
TGAAGATCCTTTTTGATAATCTCATGACCAAAATCCCTTAACGTGAGTTTTCGTTCCACTGAGCGTCAGA
CCCCGTAGAAAAGATCAAAGGATCTTCTTGAGATCCTTTTTTTCTGCGCGTAATCTGCTGCTTGCAAACA
AAAAAACCACCGCTACCAGCGGTGGTTTGTTTGCCGGATCAAGAGCTACCAACTCTTTTTCCGAAGGTAA
CTGGCTTCAGCAGAGCGCAGATACCAAATACTGTTCTTCTAGTGTAGCCGTAGTTAGGCCACCACTTCAA
GAACTCTGTAGCACCGCCTACATACCTCGCTCTGCTAATCCTGTTACCAGTGGCTGCTGCCAGTGGCGAT
AAGTCGTGTCTTACCGGGTTGGACTCAAGACGATAGTTACCGGATAAGGCGCAGCGGTCGGGCTGAACGG
GGGGTTCGTGCACACAGCCCAGCTTGGAGCGAACGACCTACACCGAACTGAGATACCTACAGCGTGAGCT
ATGAGAAAGCGCCACGCTTCCCGAAGGGAGAAAGGCGGACAGGTATCCGGTAAGCGGCAGGGTCGGAACA
GGAGAGCGCACGAGGGAGCTTCCAGGGGGAAACGCCTGGTATCTTTATAGTCCTGTCGGGTTTCGCCACC
TCTGACTTGAGCGTCGATTTTTGTGATGCTCGTCAGGGGGGCGGAGCCTATGGAAAAACGCCAGCAACGC
GGCCTTTTTACGGTTCCTGGCCTTTTGCTGGCCTTTTGCTCACATGTTCTTTCCTGCGTTATCCCCTGAT
TCTGTGGATAACCGTATTACCGCCTTTGAGTGAGCTGATACCGCTCGCCGCAGCCGAACGACCGAGCGCA
GCGAGTCAGTGAGCGAGGAAGCGGAAGAGCGCCCAATACGCAAACCGCCTCTCCCCGCGCGTTGGCCGAT
TCATTAATGCAGCTGGCACGACAGGTTTCCCGACTGGAAAGCGGGCAGTGAGCGCAACGCAATTAATGTG
AGTTAGCTCACTCATTAGGCACCCCAGGCTTTACACTTTATGCTTCCGGCTCGTATGTTGTGTGGAATTG
TGAGCGGATAACAATTTCACACAGGAAACAGCTATGACCATGATTACGCCAAGCGCGCAATTAACCCTCA
CTAAAGGGAACAAAAGCTGGAGCTGCAAGCTTAATGTAGTCTTATGCAATACTCTTGTAGTCTTGCAACA
TGGTAACGATGAGTTAGCAACATGCCTTACAAGGAGAGAAAAAGCACCGTGCATGCCGATTGGTGGAAGT
AAGGTGGTACGATCGTGCCTTATTAGGAAGGCAACAGACGGGTCTGACATGGATTGGACGAACCACTGAA
TTGCCGCATTGCAGAGATATTGTATTTAAGTGCCTAGCTCGATACATAAACGGGTCTCTCTGGTTAGACC
AGATCTGAGCCTGGGAGCTCTCTGGCTAACTAGGGAACCCACTGCTTAAGCCTCAATAAAGCTTGCCTTG
AGTGCTTCAAGTAGTGTGTGCCCGTCTGTTGTGTGACTCTGGTAACTAGAGATCCCTCAGACCCTTTTAG
TCAGTGTGGAAAATCTCTAGCAGTGGCGCCCGAACAGGGACTTGAAAGCGAAAGGGAAACCAGAGGAGCT
CTCTCGACGCAGGACTCGGCTTGCTGAAGCGCGCACGGCAAGAGGCGAGGGGCGGCGACTGGTGAGTACG
CCAAAAATTTTGACTAGCGGAGGCTAGAAGGAGAGAGATGGGTGCGAGAGCGTCAGTATTAAGCGGGGGA
GAATTAGATCGCGATGGGAAAAAATTCGGTTAAGGCCAGGGGGAAAGAAAAAATATAAATTAAAACATAT
AGTATGGGCAAGCAGGGAGCTAGAACGATTCGCAGTTAATCCTGGCCTGTTAGAAACATCAGAAGGCTGT
AGACAAATACTGGGACAGCTACAACCATCCCTTCAGACAGGATCAGAAGAACTTAGATCATTATATAATA
CAGTAGCAACCCTCTATTGTGTGCATCAAAGGATAGAGATAAAAGACACCAAGGAAGCTTTAGACAAGAT
AGAGGAAGAGCAAAACAAAAGTAAGACCACCGCACAGCAAGCGGCCGCTGATCTTCAGACCTGGAGGAGG
AGATATGAGGGACAATTGGAGAAGTGAATTATATAAATATAAAGTAGTAAAAATTGAACCATTAGGAGTA
GCACCCACCAAGGCAAAGAGAAGAGTGGTGCAGAGAGAAAAAAGAGCAGTGGGAATAGGAGCTTTGTTCC
TTGGGTTCTTGGGAGCAGCAGGAAGCACTATGGGCGCAGCGTCAATGACGCTGACGGTACAGGCCAGACA
ATTATTGTCTGGTATAGTGCAGCAGCAGAACAATTTGCTGAGGGCTATTGAGGCGCAACAGCATCTGTTG
CAACTCACAGTCTGGGGCATCAAGCAGCTCCAGGCAAGAATCCTGGCTGTGGAAAGATACCTAAAGGATC
AACAGCTCCTGGGGATTTGGGGTTGCTCTGGAAAACTCATTTGCACCACTGCTGTGCCTTGGAATGCTAG
TTGGAGTAATAAATCTCTGGAACAGATTTGGAATCACACGACCTGGATGGAGTGGGACAGAGAAATTAAC
AATTACACAAGCTTAATACACTCCTTAATTGAAGAATCGCAAAACCAGCAAGAAAAGAATGAACAAGAAT
TATTGGAATTAGATAAATGGGCAAGTTTGTGGAATTGGTTTAACATAACAAATTGGCTGTGGTATATAAA
ATTATTCATAATGATAGTAGGAGGCTTGGTAGGTTTAAGAATAGTTTTTGCTGTACTTTCTATAGTGAAT
AGAGTTAGGCAGGGATATTCACCATTATCGTTTCAGACCCACCTCCCAACCCCGAGGGGACCCAGAGAGG
GCCTATTTCCCATGATTCCTTCATATTTGCATATACGATACAAGGCTGTTAGAGAGATAATTAGAATTAA
TTTGACTGTAAACACAAAGATATTAGTACAAAATACGTGACGTAGAAAGTAATAATTTCTTGGGTAGTTT
GCAGTTTTAAAATTATGTTTTAAAATGGACTATCATATGCTTACCGTAACTTGAAAGTATTTCGATTTCT
TGGCTTTATATATCTTGTGGAAAGGACGAAACACCGAAATTCTGTACCTTTCGAGAGTTTTAGAGCTAGA
AATAGCAAGTTAAAATAAGGCTAGTCCGTTATCAACTTGAAAAAGTGGCACCGAGTCGGTGCTTTTTTAA
GCTTGGCGTAACTAGATCTTGAGACAAATGGCAGTATTCATCCACAATTTTAAAAGAAAAGGGGGGATTG
GGGGGTACAGTGCAGGGGAAAGAATAGTAGACATAATAGCAACAGACATACAAACTAAAGAATTACAAAA
ACAAATTACAAAAATTCAAAATTTTCGGGTTTATTACAGGGACAGCAGAGATCCACTTTGGCGCCGGCTC
GAGGGGG
Features (pLannotate 1.2.2; 29 found; start..end, strand, type, name):
     14..80      +  CDS            small t antigen (fragment): SV40 (simian virus 40) small t antigen
    106..317     +  promoter       EF-1α core promoter: core promoter for human elongation factor EF-1α
    318..1256    +  intron         EF-1α intron A: intron upstream of the start codon of human EF-1α
   1278..1877    +  CDS            PuroR (fragment): puromycin N-acetyltransferase; pac from Streptomyces; confers resistance to puromycin
   1893..2481    +  misc_feature   WPRE: woodchuck hepatitis virus posttranscriptional regulatory element
   2532..2551    +  misc_feature   cPPT/CTS (fragment): central polypurine tract and central termination sequence of HIV-1
   2553..2786    +  LTR            3' LTR (ΔU3): self-inactivating 3' long terminal repeat (LTR) from HIV-1
   2864..2985    +  polyA_signal   SV40 poly(A) signal: SV40 polyadenylation signal
   3025..3160    +  rep_origin     SV40 ori: SV40 origin of replication
   3181..3199    -  promoter       T7 promoter: promoter for bacteriophage T7 RNA polymerase
   3207..3362    +  CDS            lacZα (fragment): LacZα fragment of β-galactosidase; lacZ fragment
   3367..3795    +  rep_origin     f1 ori (sequence partly withheld): f1 bacteriophage origin of replication; arrow indicates direction of (+) strand synthesis
   3848..3952    +  promoter       AmpR promoter: bla
   3953..4813    +  CDS            AmpR: β-lactamase; bla; confers resistance to ampicillin, carbenicillin, and related antibiotics
   4984..5572    +  rep_origin     ori: high-copy-number ColE1/pMB1/pBR322/pUC origin of replication
   5755..5847    +  CDS            lacI (fragment): lac repressor; lacI; The lac repressor binds to the lac operator to inhibit transcription in E. coli. This inhibition can be relieved by adding lactose or isopropyl-β-D-thiogalactopyranoside (IPTG).
   5860..5881    +  protein_bind   CAP binding site: CAP binding activates transcription in the presence of cAMP. E. coli catabolite activator protein
   5896..5926    +  promoter       lac promoter: promoter for the E. coli lac operon
   5934..5950    +  protein_bind   lac operator: The lac repressor binds to the lac operator to inhibit transcription in E. coli. This inhibition can be relieved by adding lactose or isopropyl-β-D-thiogalactopyranoside (IPTG). lac repressor encoded by lacI
   5995..6013    +  promoter       T3 promoter: promoter for bacteriophage T3 RNA polymerase
   6041..6267    +  promoter       RSV promoter: Rous sarcoma virus enhancer/promoter
   6268..6448    +  LTR            5' LTR (truncated): truncated 5' long terminal repeat (LTR) from HIV-1
   6495..6620    +  misc_feature   HIV-1 Ψ: packaging signal of human immunodeficiency virus type 1
   6604..6967    +  CDS            HIV-1 gag (fragment): gag protein from human immunodeficiency virus 1; gag
   7113..7346    +  misc_feature   RRE: The Rev response element (RRE) of HIV-1 allows for Rev-dependent mRNA export from the nucleus to the cytoplasm.
   7723..7749    +  CDS            Rev (fragment): human immunodeficiency virus 1 (HIV-1) Rev protein; rev; enhances nuclear export of unspliced and incompletely spliced viral mRNAs
   7753..7993    +  promoter       U6 promoter: RNA polymerase III promoter for human U6 snRNA
   8023..8098    +  misc_RNA       gRNA scaffold: guide RNA scaffold for the Streptococcus pyogenes CRISPR/Cas9 system
   8154..8271    +  misc_feature   cPPT/CTS: central polypurine tract and central termination sequence of HIV-1
