[The description below was written by a language model from this plasmid's Addgene catalogue record and pLannotate feature annotations shown in this document.]
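Description:
NADK gRNA (BRDN0001146052) is a third-generation lentiviral single-guide RNA plasmid built on the lentiGuide-Puro backbone and designed to target human NADK (NAD kinase), with the guide chosen to match several NADK reference transcripts. The assembled sequence is 8,323 nt. In bacteria it is maintained through a high-copy ColE1/pUC-type origin and selected with ampicillin via the β-lactamase gene. An f1 origin, an SV40 origin and leftover lac/T7/T3 cloning-vector elements are also annotated in the backbone.

The lentiviral transfer cassette begins with an RSV promoter fused to a truncated HIV-1 5' LTR, which makes genomic RNA production Tat-independent. It continues through the Ψ packaging signal with a partial gag fragment, the Rev response element for nuclear export of the unspliced genome, and a cPPT/CTS that aids nuclear import. It ends in a ΔU3 self-inactivating 3' LTR followed by an SV40 polyadenylation signal. Within this unit, a human U6 RNA polymerase III promoter drives the NADK-specific spacer joined to the Streptococcus pyogenes Cas9 guide RNA scaffold. Downstream, the EF-1α core promoter with its intron A expresses puromycin N-acetyltransferase, and a WPRE boosts transcript stability and expression, allowing puromycin selection of transduced mammalian cells.

The plasmid does not encode Cas9, so it is meant to be used with a separate Cas9 lentiviral vector or in cells that already express Cas9, where it directs cleavage and knockout of NADK. It belongs to a human kinome guide collection produced using optimised sgRNA design rules intended to maximise on-target activity and reduce off-target effects.
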