Addgene plasmid #78073: NADK gRNA (BRDN0001146052)
Purpose: 3rd generation lentiviral gRNA plasmid targeting human NADK
Depositing lab: John Doench & David Root. Depositing organization: Broad Institute. Publication: Optimized sgRNA design to maximize activity and minimize off-target effects of CRISPR-Cas9. Doench JG, Fusi N, Sullender M, Hegde M, Vaimberg EW, Donovan KF, Smith I, Tothova Z, Wilen C, Orchard R, Virgin HW, Listgarten J, Root DE. Nat Biotechnol. 2016 Jan 18. doi: 10.1038/nbt.3437. PubMed 26780180.
Backbone
  Vector backbone: lentiGuide-Puro
  Backbone manufacturer: Zhang Lab (Addgene plasmid # 52963)
  Vector type: Mammalian Expression, Lentiviral, CRISPR
  Selectable markers: Puromycin
Growth in bacteria
  Bacterial resistance: Ampicillin, 100 μg/mL
  Growth temperature: 37°C
  Growth strain: DH5alpha
  Copy number: High Copy
Gene/Insert
  Gene/Insert name: NADK (alt names: NADK; NM_001198993.1)
  gRNA/shRNA sequence: AAATTCTGTACCTTTCGAGA
  Species: H. sapiens (human)
  Entrez Gene: NADK (a.k.a. RP1-283E3.6, dJ283E3.1)
  Promoter: hU6
  Cloning method: Unknown
  Sequencing primers: 5′ U6-F; 3′ pS2-R
Terms and licenses: Academic/Nonprofit Terms; Industry Terms: Not Available to Industry
Depositor comments: The gRNA was designed to target the following Genbank reference sequence(s): NM_001198993.1,NM_001198994.1,NM_001198995.1,NM_023018.4. Note that this plasmid does NOT contain Cas9. It should be used in conjunction with lentiCas9-Blast (Addgene #52962) or otherwise with cell lines already expressing Cas9. Browse the full kinome gRNA library at http://www.addgene.org/pooled-library/broadgpp-human-kinome/ or visit http://www.broadinstitute.org/rnai/public/ for detailed protocols and information.
How to cite: NADK gRNA (BRDN0001146052) was a gift from John Doench & David Root (Addgene plasmid # 78073 ; http://n2t.net/addgene:78073 ; RRID:Addgene_78073)
