>Addgene plasmid #78073 | NADK gRNA (BRDN0001146052) | depositor partial sequence | sequence record 145532 | Target Sequence
AAATTCTGTACCTTTCGAGA
