>Addgene plasmid #78073 | NADK gRNA (BRDN0001146052) | addgene partial sequence | sequence record 188933 | hU6-F
GTAGAAAGTAATAATTTCTTGGGTAGTTTGCAGTTTTAAAATTATGTTTTAAAATGGACTATCATATGCT
TACCGTAACTTGAAAGTATTTCGATTTCTTGGCTTTATATATCTTGTGGAAAGGACGAAACACCGAAATT
CTGTACCTTTCGAGAGTTTTAGAGCTAGAAATAGCAAGTTAAAATAAGGCTAGTCCGTTATCAACTTGAA
AAAGTGGCACCGAGTCGGTGCTTTTTTAAGCTTGGCGTAACTAGATCTTGAGACAAATGGCAGTATTCAT
CCACAATTTTAAAAGAAAAGGGGGGATTGGGGGGTACAGTGCAGGGGAAAGAATAGTAGACATAATAGCA
ACAGACATACAAACTAAAGAATTACAAAAACAAATTACAAAAATTCAAAATTTTCGGGTTTATTACAGGG
ACAGCAGAGATCCACTTTGGCGCCGGCTCGAGGGGGCCCGGGTGCAAAGATGGATAAAGTTTTAAACAGA
GAGGAATCTTTGCAGCTAATGGACCTTCTAGGTCTTGAAAGGAGTGGGAATTGGCTCCGGTGCCCGTCAG
TGGGCAGAGC
